Addgene plasmid #104743: pUG-314
Purpose: Level 2 construct
Depositing lab: Marco Trujillo. Depositing organization: Leibniz Institute of Plant Biochemistry (IPB). Publication: UbiGate: a synthetic biology toolbox to analyse ubiquitination. Kowarschik K, Hoehenwarter W, Marillonnet S, Trujillo M. New Phytol. 2018 Mar;217(4):1749-1763. doi: 10.1111/nph.14900. Epub 2017 Nov 30. PubMed 29194629.
Backbone
  Vector backbone: pET-28GG
  Backbone size w/o insert (bp): 5190
  Vector type: Bacterial Expression
Growth in bacteria
  Bacterial resistance: Kanamycin, 50 μg/mL
  Growth temperature: 37°C
  Growth strain: DH5alpha
  Copy number: Low Copy
Gene/Insert
  Gene/Insert name: HIS-Ubq_UBA1_HA-UBC23_EL3 (alt name: AT4G05320,AT2G30110,AT2G16920)
  Species: A. thaliana (mustard weed)
  Insert size (bp): 7201
  Promoter: T7
  Tag / fusion protein: HIS-Ubq, HA-E2 (N terminal on insert)
  Cloning method: Restriction Enzyme; 5′ cloning site BpiI (destroyed during cloning); 3′ cloning site BpiI (destroyed during cloning)
  Sequencing primers: 5′ T7; 3′ T7 Terminal
Terms and licenses: Academic/Nonprofit Terms; Industry Terms: Not Available to Industry
How to cite: pUG-314 was a gift from Marco Trujillo (Addgene plasmid # 104743 ; http://n2t.net/addgene:104743 ; RRID:Addgene_104743)
