[The description below was written by a language model from this plasmid's Addgene catalogue record, the feature table of its GenBank file and pLannotate feature annotations shown in this document.]
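Description:
pUG-314 is a Level 2 assembly from the UbiGate toolbox, a Golden Gate-style modular cloning system for reconstituting ubiquitination cascades in bacteria. It is built on pET-28GG, a pET-28-type bacterial expression backbone. The roughly 7.2 kb insert was assembled through BpiI sites that were destroyed during cloning, giving a plasmid of about 12.4 kb. It is propagated in E. coli under kanamycin selection (KanR, aph(3')-Ia). It replicates from a pBR322-type ColE1 origin that is accompanied by the bom region and the rop gene, consistent with the low copy number listed. An f1 origin is also present. The backbone also carries lacI under its own promoter.

The payload is a polycistronic operon of Arabidopsis thaliana ubiquitination components. It is driven by a single T7 promoter with an adjacent lac operator and ends at a T7 terminator, so expression requires T7 RNA polymerase and is IPTG-inducible. Each of the three open reading frames is preceded by its own T7 gene 10-derived ribosome binding site. The first encodes ubiquitin with an N-terminal His tag. The second encodes the E1 ubiquitin-activating enzyme UBA1. The third encodes the E2 ubiquitin-conjugating enzyme UBC23, fused at its N terminus to two tandem 3xHA epitope blocks. The "EL3" at the end of the insert name is not explained in the record; it may be an assembly end-linker module rather than a coding part.

Co-expressing tagged ubiquitin, E1 and E2 from one plasmid supplies the upstream steps of the cascade in E. coli, which lacks an endogenous ubiquitin system. The His and HA tags allow purification or detection of ubiquitin conjugates and of the E2. No E3 ligase or substrate is annotated in this construct. The two sequence records differ by only a few nucleotides in length and in their start coordinates, but describe the same architecture.
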