LOCUS       Exported 12387 bp ds-DNA circular SYN 13-MAY-2021
DEFINITION  Level 2 construct.
ACCESSION   .
VERSION     .
KEYWORDS    pUG-314
SOURCE      synthetic DNA construct
  ORGANISM  synthetic DNA construct
REFERENCE   1 (bases 1 to 12387)
  AUTHORS   Kowarschik K, Hoehenwarter W, Marillonnet S, Trujillo M
  TITLE     UbiGate: a synthetic biology toolbox to analyse ubiquitination.
  JOURNAL   New Phytol. 2018 Mar;217(4):1749-1763. doi: 10.1111/nph.14900. Epub
            2017 Nov 30.
  PUBMED    29194629
REFERENCE   2 (bases 1 to 12387)
  AUTHORS   .
  TITLE     Direct Submission
  JOURNAL   Exported May 13, 2021 from SnapGene Server 1.1.58
            http://www.snapgene.com
FEATURES             Location/Qualifiers
     source          1..12387
                     /organism="synthetic DNA construct"
                     /mol_type="other DNA"
     primer_bind     126..145
                     /label=pBRrevBam
                     /note="pBR322 vectors, tet region, downstream of BamHI,
                     reverse primer"
     primer_bind     229..248
                     /label=T7
                     /note="T7 promoter, forward primer"
     promoter        229..247
                     /label=T7 promoter
                     /note="promoter for bacteriophage T7 RNA polymerase"
     protein_bind    248..272
                     /label=lac operator
                     /bound_moiety="lac repressor encoded by lacI"
                     /note="The lac repressor binds to the lac operator to
                     inhibit transcription in E. coli. This inhibition can be
                     relieved by adding lactose or
                     isopropyl-beta-D-thiogalactopyranoside (IPTG)."
     CDS             326..343
                     /codon_start=1
                     /product="6xHis affinity tag"
                     /label=6xHis
                     /translation="HHHHHH"
     CDS             3891..3977
                     /codon_start=1
                     /product="three tandem HA epitope tags"
                     /label=3xHA
                     /translation="YPYDVPDYAGYPYDVPDYAGLYPYDVPDY"
     CDS             3954..3980
                     /codon_start=1
                     /product="HA (human influenza hemagglutinin) epitope tag"
                     /label=HA
                     /translation="YPYDVPDYA"
     CDS             3993..4079
                     /codon_start=1
                     /product="three tandem HA epitope tags"
                     /label=3xHA
                     /translation="YPYDVPDYAGYPYDVPDYAGLYPYDVPDY"
     CDS             4056..4082
                     /codon_start=1
                     /product="HA (human influenza hemagglutinin) epitope tag"
                     /label=HA
                     /translation="YPYDVPDYA"
     primer_bind     complement(7550..7568)
                     /label=T7 Term
                     /note="T7 terminator, reverse primer"
     terminator      7564..7611
                     /label=T7 terminator
                     /note="transcription terminator for bacteriophage T7 RNA
                     polymerase"
     rep_origin      7648..8103
                     /direction=RIGHT
                     /label=f1 ori
                     /note="f1 bacteriophage origin of replication; arrow
                     indicates direction of (+) strand synthesis"
     primer_bind     complement(7735..7754)
                     /label=F1ori-R
                     /note="F1 origin, reverse primer"
     primer_bind     7945..7966
                     /label=F1ori-F
                     /note="F1 origin, forward primer"
     CDS             complement(8195..9010)
                     /codon_start=1
                     /gene="aph(3')-Ia"
                     /product="aminoglycoside phosphotransferase"
                     /label=KanR
                     /note="confers resistance to kanamycin in bacteria or G418
                     (Geneticin(R)) in eukaryotes"
                     /translation="MSHIQRETSCSRPRLNSNMDADLYGYKWARDNVGQSGATIYRLYG
                     KPDAPELFLKHGKGSVANDVTDEMVRLNWLTEFMPLPTIKHFIRTPDDAWLLTTAIPGK
                     TAFQVLEEYPDSGENIVDALAVFLRRLHSIPVCNCPFNSDRVFRLAQAQSRMNNGLVDA
                     SDFDDERNGWPVEQVWKEMHKLLPFSPDSVVTHGDFSLDNLIFDEGKLIGCIDVGRVGI
                     ADRYQDLAILWNCLGEFSPSLQKRLFQKYGIDNPDMNKLQFHLMLDEFF"
     primer_bind     8918..8937
                     /label=Kan-R
                     /note="Kanamycin resistance gene, reverse primer"
     primer_bind     9002..9021
                     /label=pENTR-R
                     /note="pENTR vectors, reverse primer"
     rep_origin      9132..9720
                     /direction=RIGHT
                     /label=ori
                     /note="high-copy-number ColE1/pMB1/pBR322/pUC origin of
                     replication"
     primer_bind     9621..9640
                     /label=pBR322ori-F
                     /note="pBR322 origin, forward primer"
     primer_bind     9874..9891
                     /label=L4440
                     /note="L4440 vector, forward primer"
     misc_feature    9906..10045
                     /label=bom
                     /note="basis of mobility region from pBR322"
     primer_bind     complement(9971..9990)
                     /label=pRS-marker
                     /note="pRS vectors, use to sequence yeast selectable
                     marker"
     primer_bind     10131..10153
                     /label=pGEX 3'
                     /note="pGEX vectors, reverse primer"
     CDS             complement(10147..10338)
                     /codon_start=1
                     /gene="rop"
                     /product="Rop protein, which maintains plasmids at low copy
                     number"
                     /label=rop
                     /translation="MTKQEKTALNMARFIRSQTLTLLEKLNELDADEQADICESLHDHA
                     DELYRSCLARFGDDGENL"
     CDS             complement(11147..12229)
                     /codon_start=1
                     /gene="lacI"
                     /product="lac repressor"
                     /label=lacI
                     /note="The lac repressor binds to the lac operator to
                     inhibit transcription in E. coli. This inhibition can be
                     relieved by adding lactose or
                     isopropyl-beta-D-thiogalactopyranoside (IPTG)."
                     /translation="MKPVTLYDVAEYAGVSYQTVSRVVNQASHVSAKTREKVEAAMAEL
                     NYIPNRVAQQLAGKQSLLIGVATSSLALHAPSQIVAAIKSRADQLGASVVVSMVERSGV
                     EACKAAVHNLLAQRVSGLIINYPLDDQDAIAVEAACTNVPALFLDVSDQTPINSIIFSH
                     EDGTRLGVEHLVALGHQQIALLAGPLSSVSARLRLAGWHKYLTRNQIQPIAEREGDWSA
                     MSGFQQTMQMLNEGIVPTAMLVANDQMALGAMRAITESGLRVGADISVVGYDDTEDSSC
                     YIPPLTTIKQDFRLLGQTSVDRLLQLSQGQAVKGNQLLPVSLVKRKTTLAPNTQTASPR
                     ALADSLMQLARQVSRLESGQ"
     primer_bind     12191..12210
                     /label=LacI-R
                     /note="LacI, reverse primer"
     promoter        complement(12230..12307)
                     /gene="lacI"
                     /label=lacI promoter
ORIGIN
        1 gccgcaagga atggtgcatg caaggagatg gcgcccaaca gtcccccggc cacggggcct
       61 gccaccatac ccacgccgaa acaagcgctc atgagcccga agtggcgagc ccgatcttcc
      121 ccatcggtga tgtcggcgat ataggcgcca gcaaccgcac ctgtggcgcc ggtgatgccg
      181 gccacgatgc gtccggcgta gaggatcgag atctcgatcc cgcgaaatta atacgactca
      241 ctatagggga attgtgagcg gataacaatt cccctctaga aataattttg ccttaacttt
      301 aagaaggaga tataccatgg gcagccacca ccaccaccac cacagcggaa tgcagatctt
      361 tgttaagact ctcaccggaa agacaatcac cctagaggtg gaaagctccg acaccatcga
      421 caacgttaag gccaagatcc aggataagga gggcattcct ccggatcagc agaggcttat
      481 tttcgccggc aagcagctag aggatggccg tacgttggct gattacaata tccagaagga
      541 atccaccctc cacttggtcc tcaggctccg tggtggttaa gcttgcaatt aactttaaga
      601 aggagatata caatgcttca caagcgagct agtgaagcta acgataagaa cgataatacc
      661 atcatcggtt ccgatttagc atcatctaag aaacgccgta tcgatttcac tgaatcttcg
      721 tctgataagt catcttcgat tttagcttct ggtagtagca ggggttttca cggcgatagc
      781 gtcgttcagc aaatcgacat ggcttttggt aattcgaacc gtcaggagat tgatgaagat
      841 ctgcacagtc gccagctcgc cgtctatggt cgtgagacta tgaggcgtct ctttgcttcc
      901 aatgttctca tctcggggat gcacggtctt ggtgccgaga ttgccaagaa tcttatactt
      961 gctggtgtga agtctgtgac cttgcatgat gaaagagttg tagagctatg ggacttatca
     1021 agcaactttg ttttctcgga ggatgatgtt ggcaagaata gagcagatgc ttctgttcag
     1081 aagttacagg atcttaacaa tgctgtggtt gtctctagct tgaccaaaag cttaaacaaa
     1141 gaggatcttt ctggcttcca ggttgttgta ttctctgaca taagcatgga aagagcaatc
     1201 gaatttgatg actattgtca cagccatcag cctcctatcg cttttgtcaa ggctgatgtc
     1261 aggggtcttt tcggctctgt cttttgtgat tttgggcctg aatttgcggt tcttgatgtt
     1321 gatggagagg aaccccatac aggcatcatt gcgtctatct ctaatgagaa ccaggcattt
     1381 atttcctgtg tcgacgatga gaggcttgag tttgaagatg gtgacctagt tgttttctca
     1441 gaagttgagg gtatgacaga attgaatgat gggaaaccaa ggaagataaa aagtacacgg
     1501 ccatattcat tcacccttga tgaggacact actaactatg gaacatatgt gaagggtggt
     1561 attgtcactc aagtgaaaca gccaaagtta ctgaatttca agccattgag ggaagcgctt
     1621 aaggatccag gggattttct atttagtgat ttctctaagt ttgatcggcc tccactcctt
     1681 cacttagcat tccaggcact tgatcatttt aaagctgaag ctggcagatt tcctgttgct
     1741 ggctcagaag aggacgctca gaagcttata tcgattgcca cagccatcaa taccgggcag
     1801 ggtgatttaa aggtggagaa tgttgatcag aagcttctaa gacacttttc ctttggagcc
     1861 aaggctgtcc tgaatcctat ggctgcaatg tttggcggta ttgttggaca ggaggttgtt
     1921 aaagcttgct ctggaaaatt tcatcctctc ttccagtttt tctactttga ttcagtggag
     1981 tcactcccct ctgaacctgt ggactcgagt gactttgcac caagaaacag ccggtatgat
     2041 gcccaaatat ctgtatttgg ggccaagttc cagaagaaac ttgaagatgc taaagttttc
     2101 acagtagggt ctggtgctct tggctgtgag ttcttgaaaa atttggctct gatgggggtt
     2161 tcttgtggaa gccaagggaa gctgacagtg acagatgatg atatcattga gaagagtaac
     2221 ctcagtcgtc aatttctgtt ccgtgactgg aacattggac aggctaaatc cacagttgct
     2281 gcttcggctg ctgctgttat aaatcctcgc ttcaacattg aggccctgca aaaccgtgtt
     2341 ggcgcggaga ctgagaatgt atttgacgat gccttctggg agaacttaac tgttgtcgtc
     2401 aatgcactgg ataatgttaa tgcgaggctc tatgttgatt cgaggtgctt gtatttccag
     2461 aagcctctcc ttgagtctgg aactcttggt acaaagtgca acacacagtc ggttatccca
     2521 catctaactg aaaattacgg tgcctcaagg gacccaccag agaaacaggc ccccatgtgt
     2581 acagtgcatt ccttcccgca taacattgat cactgtttaa cttgggctcg ctctgagttt
     2641 gagggtctgc tggagaaaac tcccgctgaa gtgaatgcat atctttctag cccagttgag
     2701 tacactaact caatgatgag tgctggtgat gctcaggcga gggacacatt ggagaggatt
     2761 gttgagtgcc ttgaaaagga gaagtgtgaa accttccaag actgcttaac ctgggcacga
     2821 ctgaggtttg aggattactt tgtgaaccgt gtcaagcaat tgatatacac atttcctgaa
     2881 gatgctgcga ctagtaccgg agctccattc tggtctgctc caaaaagatt ccctcgtcca
     2941 ctccagtact cgtcgtccga cccaagtctc cttaacttta tcacagcgac tgctatttta
     3001 cgagcagaga catttgggat cccgatacct gagtggacta agaacccaaa ggaagcagca
     3061 gaagctgttg acagagtgat agtcccagac tttgagccaa ggcaagatgc aaagattgtg
     3121 actgatgaga aagctaccac tttaaccact gcttcggtgg acgacgctgc agtcatcgac
     3181 gatctcattg ctaagatcga ccagtgtagg cataacttgt cgccagactt caggatgaaa
     3241 cctattcagt tcgaaaagga tgatgataca aactatcaca tggatgtgat agcaggacta
     3301 gccaacatga gggcgagaaa ttacagcatc cctgaagtgg acaagctgaa agcaaagttc
     3361 atagcaggga gaatcatccc agccattgcg acttcaacag ccatggctac tgggctggtc
     3421 tgcctcgagc tgtacaaggt ccttgatgga ggacataaag tggaagctta cagaaacaca
     3481 tttgccaacc tggcacttcc actattctcc atggctgaac cacttccacc aaaggtggtg
     3541 aagcaccgtg acatggcttg gacagtttgg gacagatggg ttctcaaggg aaacccaact
     3601 cttcgtgagg tgttgcagtg gctggaggac aaagggctta gcgcatacag catctcttgt
     3661 ggaagctgtc tactgttcaa cagtatgttc acaaggcaca aggagaggat ggacaagaag
     3721 gttgtggatc tcgctcggga tgttgcgaaa gtcgagttac cgccttatcg caaccatctt
     3781 gatgtagtgg tggcttgtga ggatgaagat gacaatgacg tcgatattcc tctcgtctct
     3841 atctacttca ggtgagctta ctattaactt taagaaggag atataccatg tacccatacg
     3901 atgttcctga ctatgcgggc tatccctatg acgtcccgga ctatgcagga ttgtatccat
     3961 atgacgttcc agattacgcc actagagctg cttacccata cgatgttcct gactatgcgg
     4021 gctatcccta tgacgtcccg gactatgcag gattgtatcc atatgacgtt ccagattacg
     4081 caatggagca tgagcaagat gaccctggta catcaacaaa tgtaggggtt gactcgtcag
     4141 ttgatgattc aatggcaagt ctctctatat gtgattcaga gcatcctaat atttatcgac
     4201 aagatattgt caaaaacaaa aagaccggta gtgttggtgt tgtcagcgaa gtagctggtg
     4261 attctgactc tgatagtgat attagtgatg aggaagaaga tgatgatgat gacgaagata
     4321 atgatgatga tgatgaggat gtagaggaag ggaaaaaggc tagtgaagaa aatgttgtta
     4381 atggagatgg cgagaaaaaa gctgatggga attataaatg tggtgcactt gagggagatc
     4441 agattcgtgt gctttggatg gataacactg agcctgttca agatattaat gatgtaactg
     4501 ttatagaccg tggtttctta catggtgatt atgttgcttc tgcttctgag cctactggtc
     4561 aggtgggagt tgttgtggat gttaacatat cagttgattt gttggctcct gatggttcta
     4621 ttcacaagga catctctacc aagaatttga aacgcgtcag ggattttgct gttggtgatt
     4681 atgtggttca tggtccatgg ctaggtagaa tcgatgatgt gttggacaat gtgactgtct
     4741 tatttgatga tggttccatg tgtaaagttc tacgtgttga acctcttcga cttaaaccta
     4801 ttccgaagaa taatcttgaa gaagatgcta attttcctta ttacccaggg cagcgggtta
     4861 aagcaagctc ctcttcggtt tttaagaatt cgcggtggtt atctggactg tggaagccta
     4921 atcgtttaga aggtacggtg accaaagtta ctgcgggatc aatttttgtc tactggattg
     4981 cctcagctgg ctttggtcca gattcttctg tttccccacc tgaggagcag aatccaagta
     5041 atttgacatt gttgtcatgt ttcactcatg ccaattggca agtgggtgac tggtgccttc
     5101 ttccatctct gaatcaatct gctacaatcc ccttacacaa gcatgtatct aaattaagac
     5161 tttatgattc ccaagctgat cggcaacaga aaattgggcg tgatttagaa gatgtgcaag
     5221 atgaagtaag tggaaaagtt gaaccagctg gtattactgc tgaagctttg ccaaaagtaa
     5281 ctagtgacga tcctcctcaa agaaatcctt ctgtttcaaa ggagcctgtt catgagcctt
     5341 ggcctctcca tcggaagaag attcgcaaac ttgttatcag aaaggacaaa aaggttaaga
     5401 aaaaagagga aagctttgaa caagctcttt tggtagttaa tagcagaaca cgcgttgatg
     5461 tatcctggca ggatggtaca atagaatgta gacgggaagc gataacattg attccaattg
     5521 agactcctgg tgatcatgaa tttgtctctg agcagtatgt ggtagagagg acctctgatg
     5581 atggtgataa cacaactgaa cctagacgtg ctggcgttgt aaaaaatgtc aatgcaaaag
     5641 atcgtactgc ttctgtgagg tggctaaatc cacttcgaag ggcagaagaa ccccgtgagt
     5701 ttgaaaagga agaaattgtc agtgtgtatg agctagaggg ccatccagat tatgactact
     5761 gttatgggga tgttgttgtt cgcttatcac ctattgccgt tgcgttacca gcatcttctc
     5821 ccggaaactc ttttgaggag gcaacacagc aagacaatgg ataccaagat tcagaatccc
     5881 atcaagaagc taaaatcctt gtggataagg aagaaaacga gcctagtacg gacctttcaa
     5941 agctctcatg ggttggaaat attactggcc tcaaggatgg tgatattgaa gtaacatggg
     6001 ccgatggaac aatatcaacg gttggccctc atgcagttta tgtagttgga cgcgatgatg
     6061 atgatgaatc agttgctgga gaaagtgaaa caagtgatgc tgctagttgg gaaactttaa
     6121 acgatgatga taggggtgct cctgagattc ctgaagagga ccttggaagg agtagttcca
     6181 ttgagggaaa ctctgatgca gatatctacg ctgagaatga ttctgggagg aacggtgccc
     6241 tagctcttcc tctggctgca atcgaatttg tgactcgact ggctagtgga atcttttcgc
     6301 gtgcaaggaa atctgtagat tcttccagtt ctgattacac ggttgaaaat gtatataagc
     6361 aagctgaatc gaccaacccg tccgatgaaa cagattccct tgatgaccct agtccttcaa
     6421 aagttaatgt gactgataat tgcgagtcaa agggcactca agcaaatgcc aagaatattt
     6481 tgagcgggga aacctctaca tttttagaag atgaagataa gccagtacct tctgaaggtg
     6541 atagttgcag tttcagacgc tttgatatat cacaagatcc tctggaccac catttccttg
     6601 gcgtagatgg gcagaaaacc aaagaaagac agtggttcaa gaaggttgat caagactgga
     6661 aaatacttca gaacaatctt ccagatggaa tctttgttcg agcttacgaa gatagaatgg
     6721 atctcttgag ggcagtaata gtcggggcat ttggaacacc ataccaagat ggactcttct
     6781 tttttgattt tcaccttcca tctgactacc ctagtgtgcc accgtcggca tattatcatt
     6841 ctggtggatg gaggttaaac cccaatctgt acgaagaagg caaagtctgt cttagccttc
     6901 tcaatacctg gacaggcagg ggaaatgaag tctgggatcc caaatcatct agcatccttc
     6961 aagttcttgt ttcactccag ggattggtgt tgaattcaaa gccttatttc aatgaagccg
     7021 ggtatgataa gcaggtcgga actgcggaag gagaaaaaaa ctcactggga tacaacgaga
     7081 atactttctt gctaaattgt aaaaccatga tgtatcttat gcggaaacca ccaaaggatt
     7141 ttgaagaact catcaaagat catttcagaa aacgcggata ttacattttg aaggcatgtg
     7201 acgcctacat gaaaggatat ctcataggtt ccctcaccaa agatgcctcg gttatcgatg
     7261 aacgcagcag cgctaattca acttcagttg gttttaagct tatgctggct aagatagcac
     7321 caaagctttt ctcagcactg agcgaggtag gagctgactg caatgaattc cagcatctgc
     7381 agcagcaata agcttttacg cttttaagcc agccccgaca cccgccaaca cccgctgacg
     7441 cgccctgacg ggcttgtctg ctcccggcat ccgcttacag acaagctgtg accgggatga
     7501 gatccggctg ctaacaaagc ccgaaaggaa gctgagttgg ctgctgccac cgctgagcaa
     7561 taactagcat aaccccttgg ggcctctaaa cgggtcttga ggggtttttt gctgaaagga
     7621 ggaactatat ccggattggc gaatgggnnn nnnnnnnnnn nnnnnnnnnn nnnnnnnnnn
     7681 nnnnnnnnnn nnnnnnnnnn nnnnnnnnnn nnnnnnnnnn nnnnnnnnnn nnnnnnnnnn
     7741 nnnnnnnnnn nnnnnnnnnn nnnnnnnnnn ncnnnnnnnn nnnnnnnnnn nnnnnnnnnn
     7801 nnnnnnnnnn nnnnnnnnnn nnnnnnnnnn nnnnnnnnnn nnnnnnnnnn nnnnnnnnnn
     7861 nnnannnnnn nnnnnnnnnn nnnnnnnnnn nnnnnnnnnn nnnnnnnnnn nnncctttga
     7921 cgttggagtc cacgttcttt nnnnnnnnnn nnnnnnnnnn nnnnnnnnnn nnnnnnnacc
     7981 ctatctcggt ctattctttt gatttataag ggattttgcc gatttcggcc tattggttaa
     8041 aaaatgagct gatttaacaa aaatttaacg cgaattttaa caaaatatta acgcttacaa
     8101 tttaggtggc acttttcggg gaaatgtgcg cggaacccct atttgtttat ttttctaaat
     8161 acattcaaat atgtatccgc tcatgaatta attcttagaa aaactcatcg agcatcaaat
     8221 gaaactgcaa tttattcata tcaggattat caataccata tttttgaaaa agccgtttct
     8281 gtaatgaagg agaaaactca ccgaggcagt tccataggat ggcaagatcc tggtatcggt
     8341 ctgcgattcc gactcgtcca acatcaatac aacctattaa tttcccctcg tcaaaaataa
     8401 ggttatcaag tgagaaatca ccatgagtga cgactgaatc cggtgagaat ggcaaaagtt
     8461 tatgcatttc tttccagact tgttcaacag gccagccatt acgctcgtca tcaaaatcac
     8521 tcgcatcaac caaaccgtta ttcattcgtg attgcgcctg agcgagtcga aatacgcgat
     8581 cgctgttaaa aggacaatta caaacaggaa tcgaatgcaa ccggcgcagg aacactgcca
     8641 gcgcatcaac aatattttca cctgaatcag gatattcttc taatacctgg aatgctgttt
     8701 tcccggggat cgcagtggtg agtaaccatg catcatcagg agtacggata aaatgcttga
     8761 tggtcggaag aggcataaat tccgtcagcc agtttagtct gaccatctca tctgtaacat
     8821 cattggcaac gctacctttg ccatgtttca gaaacaactc tggcgcatcg ggcttcccat
     8881 acaatcgata gattgtcgca cctgattgcc cgacattatc gcgagcccat ttatacccat
     8941 ataaatcagc atccatgttg gaatttaatc gcggcctaga gcaagacgtt tcccgttgaa
     9001 tatggctcat aacacccctt gtattactgt ttatgtaagc agacagtttt attgttcatg
     9061 accaaaatcc cttaacgtga gttttcgttc cactgagcgt cagaccccgt agaaaagatc
     9121 aaaggatctt cttgagatcc tttttttctg cgcgtaatct gctgcttgca aacaaaaaaa
     9181 ccaccgctac cagcggtggt ttgtttgccg gatcaagagc taccaactct ttttccgaag
     9241 gtaactggct tcagcagagc gcagatacca aatactgtcc ttctagtgta gccgtagtta
     9301 ggccaccact tcaagaactc tgtagcaccg cctacatacc tcgctctgct aatcctgtta
     9361 ccagtggctg ctgccagtgg cgataagtcg tgtcttaccg ggttggactc aagacgatag
     9421 ttaccggata aggcgcagcg gtcgggctga acggggggtt cgtgcacaca gcccagcttg
     9481 gagcgaacga cctacaccga actgagatac ctacagcgtg agctatgaga aagcgccacg
     9541 cttcccgaag ggagaaaggc ggacaggtat ccggtaagcg gcagggtcgg aacaggagag
     9601 cgcacgaggg agcttccagg gggaaacgcc tggtatcttt atagtcctgt cgggtttcgc
     9661 cacctctgac ttgagcgtcg atttttgtga tgctcgtcag gggggcggag cctatggaaa
     9721 aacgccagca acgcggcctt tttacggttc ctggcctttt gctggccttt tgctcacatg
     9781 ttctttcctg cgttatcccc tgattctgtg gataaccgta ttaccgcctt tgagtgagct
     9841 gataccgctc gccgcagccg aacgaccgag cgcagcgagt cagtgagcga ggaagcggaa
     9901 gagcgcctga tgcggtattt tctccttacg catctgtgcg gtatttcaca ccgcaatggt
     9961 gcactctcag tacaatctgc tctgatgccg catagttaag ccagtataca ctccgctatc
    10021 gctacgtgac tgggtcatgg ctgcgccccg acacccgcca acacccgctg acgcgccctg
    10081 acgggcttgt ctgctcccgg catccgctta cagacaagct gtgaccgact ccgggagctg
    10141 catgtgtcag aggttttcac cgtcatcacc gaaacgcgcg aggcagctgc ggtaaagctc
    10201 atcagcgtgg tcgtgaagcg attcacagat gtctgcctgt tcatccgcgt ccagctcgtt
    10261 gagtttctcc agaagcgtta atgtctggct tctgataaag cgggccatgt taagggcggt
    10321 tttttcctgt ttggtcactg atgcctccgt gtaaggggga tttctgttca tgggggtaat
    10381 gataccgatg aaacgagaga ggatgctcac gatacgggtt actgatgatg aacatgcccg
    10441 gttactggaa cgttgtgagg gtaaacaact ggcggtatgg atgcggcggg accagagaaa
    10501 aatcactcag ggtcaatgcc agcgcttcgt taatacagat gtaggtgttc cacagggtag
    10561 ccagcagcat cctgcgatgc agatccggaa cataatggtg cagggcgctg acttccgcgt
    10621 ttccagactt tacgaaacac ggaaacccaa gaccattcat gttgttgctc aggtcgcaga
    10681 cgttttgcag cagcagtcgc ttcacgttcg ctcgcgtatc ggtgattcat tctgctaacc
    10741 agtaaggcaa ccccgccagc ctagccgggt cctcaacgac aggagcacga tcatgcgcac
    10801 ccgtggggcc gccatgccgg cgataatggc ctgcttctcg ccgaaacgtt tggtggcggg
    10861 accagtgacg aaggcttgag cgagggcgtg caagattccg aataccgcaa gcgacaggcc
    10921 gatcatcgtc gcgctccagc gaaagcggtc ctcgccgaaa atgacccaga gcgctgccgg
    10981 cacctgtcct acgagttgca tgataaagaa cacagtcata agtgcggcga cgatagtcat
    11041 gccccgcgcc caccggaagg agctgactgg gttgaaggct ctcaagggca tcggtcgaga
    11101 tcccggtgcc taatgagtga gctaacttac attaattgcg ttgcgctcac tgcccgcttt
    11161 ccagtcggga aacctgtcgt gccagctgca ttaatgaatc ggccaacgcg cggggagagg
    11221 cggtttgcgt attgggcgcc agggtggttt ttcttttcac cagtgacacg ggcaacagct
    11281 gattgccctt caccgcctgg ccctgagaga gttgcagcaa gcggtccacg ctggtttgcc
    11341 ccagcaggcg aaaatcctgt ttgatggtgg ttaacggcgg gatataacat gagctgtcct
    11401 cggtatcgtc gtatcccact accgagatat ccgcaccaac gcgcagcccg gactcggtaa
    11461 tggcgcgcat tgcgcccagc gccatctgat cgttggcaac cagcatcgca gtgggaacga
    11521 tgccctcatt cagcatttgc atggtttgtt gaaaaccgga catggcactc cagtcgcctt
    11581 cccgttccgc tatcggctga atttgattgc gagtgagata tttatgccag ccagccagac
    11641 gcagacgcgc cgagacagaa cttaatgggc ccgctaacag cgcgatttgc tggtgaccca
    11701 atgcgaccag atgctccacg cccagtcgcg taccgtcctc atgggagaaa ataatactgt
    11761 tgatgggtgt ctggtcagag acatcaagaa ataacgccgg aacattagtg caggcagctt
    11821 ccacagcaat ggcatcctgg tcatccagcg gatagttaat gatcagccca ctgacgcgtt
    11881 gcgcgagaag attgtgcacc gccgctttac aggcttcgac gccgcttcgt tctaccatcg
    11941 acaccaccac gctggcaccc agttgatcgg cgcgagattt aatcgccgcg acaatttgcg
    12001 acggcgcgtg cagggccaga ctggaggtgg caacgccaat cagcaacgac tgtttgcccg
    12061 ccagttgttg tgccacgcgg ttgggaatgt aattcagctc cgccatcgcc gcttccactt
    12121 tttcccgcgt tttcgcagaa acgtggctgg cctggttcac cacgcgggaa acggtctgat
    12181 aagagacacc ggcatactct gcgacatcgt ataacgttac tggtttcaca ttcaccaccc
    12241 tgaattgact ctcttccggg cgctatcatg ccataccgcg aaaggttttg cgccattcga
    12301 tggtgtccgg gatctcgacg ctctccctta tgcgactcct gcattaggaa gcagcccagt
    12361 agtaggttga ggccgttgag caccgcc
//
