Features (pLannotate 1.2.2; 25 found; start..end, strand, type, name):
     12..467     +  rep_origin     f1 ori (sequence partly withheld): f1 bacteriophage origin of replication; arrow indicates direction of (+) strand synthesis
    494..551     +  promoter       AmpR promoter (fragment): bla
    560..1375    -  CDS            KanR: aminoglycoside phosphotransferase; aph(3')-Ia; confers resistance to kanamycin in bacteria or G418 (Geneticin®) in eukaryotes
   1497..2085    +  rep_origin     ori: high-copy-number ColE1/pMB1/pBR322/pUC origin of replication
   2271..2413    -  misc_feature   bom: basis of mobility region from pBR322
   2515..2706    -  CDS            rop: Rop protein, which maintains plasmids at low copy number; rop
   2723..3103    +  CDS            YPB1_ECOLX: Protein predicted: Swiss-Prot protein existence level 4. From Escherichia coli.
   3175..3466    -  CDS            TcR (fragment): tetracycline efflux protein; tet; confers resistance to tetracycline
   3481..3502    -  protein_bind   CAP binding site: CAP binding activates transcription in the presence of cAMP. E. coli catabolite activator protein
   3515..4597    -  CDS            lacI: lac repressor; lacI; The lac repressor binds to the lac operator to inhibit transcription in E. coli. This inhibition can be relieved by adding lactose or isopropyl-β-D-thiogalactopyranoside (IPTG).
   4598..4675    -  promoter       lacI promoter: lacI
   4683..4962    -  CDS            TcR (fragment): tetracycline efflux protein; tet; confers resistance to tetracycline
   4984..5002    +  promoter       T7 promoter: promoter for bacteriophage T7 RNA polymerase
   5003..5027    +  protein_bind   lac operator: The lac repressor binds to the lac operator to inhibit transcription in E. coli. This inhibition can be relieved by adding lactose or isopropyl-β-D-thiogalactopyranoside (IPTG). lac repressor encoded by lacI
   5048..5065    +  RBS            RBS (fragment): efficient ribosome binding site from bacteriophage T7 gene 10 (Olins and Rangwala, 1989)
   5080..5098    +  CDS            9xHis (fragment): 9xHis affinity tag
   5105..5332    +  CDS            UBIQ_AVESA: Experimental evidence at protein level: Swiss-Prot protein existence level 1. Ubiquitin exists either covalently attached to another protein, or free (unanchored). When covalently bound, it is conjugated to target proteins via an isopeptide bond either as a monomer (monoubiquitin), a polymer linked via different Lys residues of the ubiquitin (polyubiquitin chains) or a linear polymer linked via the initiator Met of the ubiquitin (linear polyubiquitin chains). Polyubiquitin chains, when attached to a target protein, have different functions depending on the Lys residue of the ubiquitin that is
   5344..5361    +  RBS            RBS (fragment): efficient ribosome binding site from bacteriophage T7 gene 10 (Olins and Rangwala, 1989)
   5368..8607    +  CDS            UBA1: UBE11_ARATH - Also known as MOS5. Experimental evidence at protein level: Swiss-Prot protein existence level 1. Activates ubiquitin by first adenylating its C-terminal glycine residue with ATP, and thereafter linking this residue to the side chain of a cysteine residue in E1, yielding a ubiquitin-E1 thioester and free AMP. From Arabidopsis thaliana (Mouse-ear cress).
   8619..8636    +  RBS            RBS (fragment): efficient ribosome binding site from bacteriophage T7 gene 10 (Olins and Rangwala, 1989)
   8646..8734    +  CDS            3xHA (fragment): three tandem HA epitope tags
   8748..8836    +  CDS            3xHA (fragment): three tandem HA epitope tags
   8838..12143   +  CDS            UBC23: UBC23_ARATH - Experimental evidence at protein level: Swiss-Prot protein existence level 1. Accepts the ubiquitin from the E1 complex and catalyzes its covalent attachment to other proteins. From Arabidopsis thaliana (Mouse-ear cress).
  12262..12311   +  CDS            SET1 (fragment): solubility-enhancement tag derived from T7 phage gene 10B
  12319..12366   +  terminator     T7 terminator: transcription terminator for bacteriophage T7 RNA polymerase
>Addgene plasmid #104743 | pUG-314 | depositor full sequence | sequence record 198571 | Full Sequence
TGGCGAATGGG
[124 nt withheld, positions 12-135]
C
[91 nt withheld, positions 137-227]
A
[49 nt withheld, positions 229-277]
CCTTTGACGTTGGAGTCCACGTTCTTT
[37 nt withheld, positions 305-341]
ACCCTATCTCGGTCTATTCTTTTGATTTATAAGGGATTTTGCCGATTTCGGCCTATTGGTTAAAAAATGA
GCTGATTTAACAAAAATTTAACGCGAATTTTAACAAAATATTAACGTTTACAATTTCAGGTGGCACTTTT
CGGGGAAATGTGCGCGGAACCCCTATTTGTTTATTTTTCTAAATACATTCAAATATGTATCCGCTCATGA
ATTAATTCTTAGAAAAACTCATCGAGCATCAAATGAAACTGCAATTTATTCATATCAGGATTATCAATAC
CATATTTTTGAAAAAGCCGTTTCTGTAATGAAGGAGAAAACTCACCGAGGCAGTTCCATAGGATGGCAAG
ATCCTGGTATCGGTCTGCGATTCCGACTCGTCCAACATCAATACAACCTATTAATTTCCCCTCGTCAAAA
ATAAGGTTATCAAGTGAGAAATCACCATGAGTGACGACTGAATCCGGTGAGAATGGCAAAAGTTTATGCA
TTTCTTTCCAGACTTGTTCAACAGGCCAGCCATTACGCTCGTCATCAAAATCACTCGCATCAACCAAACC
GTTATTCATTCGTGATTGCGCCTGAGCGAGTCGAAATACGCGATCGCTGTTAAAAGGACAATTACAAACA
GGAATCGAATGCAACCGGCGCAGGAACACTGCCAGCGCATCAACAATATTTTCACCTGAATCAGGATATT
CTTCTAATACCTGGAATGCTGTTTTCCCGGGGATCGCAGTGGTGAGTAACCATGCATCATCAGGAGTACG
GATAAAATGCTTGATGGTCGGAAGAGGCATAAATTCCGTCAGCCAGTTTAGTCTGACCATCTCATCTGTA
ACATCATTGGCAACGCTACCTTTGCCATGTTTCAGAAACAACTCTGGCGCATCGGGCTTCCCATACAATC
GATAGATTGTCGCACCTGATTGCCCGACATTATCGCGAGCCCATTTATACCCATATAAATCAGCATCCAT
GTTGGAATTTAATCGCGGCCTAGAGCAAGACGTTTCCCGTTGAATATGGCTCATAACACCCCTTGTATTA
CTGTTTATGTAAGCAGACAGTTTTATTGTTCATGACCAAAATCCCTTAACGTGAGTTTTCGTTCCACTGA
GCGTCAGACCCCGTAGAAAAGATCAAAGGATCTTCTTGAGATCCTTTTTTTCTGCGCGTAATCTGCTGCT
TGCAAACAAAAAAACCACCGCTACCAGCGGTGGTTTGTTTGCCGGATCAAGAGCTACCAACTCTTTTTCC
GAAGGTAACTGGCTTCAGCAGAGCGCAGATACCAAATACTGTCCTTCTAGTGTAGCCGTAGTTAGGCCAC
CACTTCAAGAACTCTGTAGCACCGCCTACATACCTCGCTCTGCTAATCCTGTTACCAGTGGCTGCTGCCA
GTGGCGATAAGTCGTGTCTTACCGGGTTGGACTCAAGACGATAGTTACCGGATAAGGCGCAGCGGTCGGG
CTGAACGGGGGGTTCGTGCACACAGCCCAGCTTGGAGCGAACGACCTACACCGAACTGAGATACCTACAG
CGTGAGCTATGAGAAAGCGCCACGCTTCCCGAAGGGAGAAAGGCGGACAGGTATCCGGTAAGCGGCAGGG
TCGGAACAGGAGAGCGCACGAGGGAGCTTCCAGGGGGAAACGCCTGGTATCTTTATAGTCCTGTCGGGTT
TCGCCACCTCTGACTTGAGCGTCGATTTTTGTGATGCTCGTCAGGGGGGCGGAGCCTATGGAAAAACGCC
AGCAACGCGGCCTTTTTACGGTTCCTGGCCTTTTGCTGGCCTTTTGCTCACATGTTCTTTCCTGCGTTAT
CCCCTGATTCTGTGGATAACCGTATTACCGCCTTTGAGTGAGCTGATACCGCTCGCCGCAGCCGAACGAC
CGAGCGCAGCGAGTCAGTGAGCGAGGAAGCGGAAGAGCGCCTGATGCGGTATTTTCTCCTTACGCATCTG
TGCGGTATTTCACACCGCATATATGGTGCACTCTCAGTACAATCTGCTCTGATGCCGCATAGTTAAGCCA
GTATACACTCCGCTATCGCTACGTGACTGGGTCATGGCTGCGCCCCGACACCCGCCAACACCCGCTGACG
CGCCCTGACGGGCTTGTCTGCTCCCGGCATCCGCTTACAGACAAGCTGTGACCGACTCCGGGAGCTGCAT
GTGTCAGAGGTTTTCACCGTCATCACCGAAACGCGCGAGGCAGCTGCGGTAAAGCTCATCAGCGTGGTCG
TGAAGCGATTCACAGATGTCTGCCTGTTCATCCGCGTCCAGCTCGTTGAGTTTCTCCAGAAGCGTTAATG
TCTGGCTTCTGATAAAGCGGGCCATGTTAAGGGCGGTTTTTTCCTGTTTGGTCACTGATGCCTCCGTGTA
AGGGGGATTTCTGTTCATGGGGGTAATGATACCGATGAAACGAGAGAGGATGCTCACGATACGGGTTACT
GATGATGAACATGCCCGGTTACTGGAACGTTGTGAGGGTAAACAACTGGCGGTATGGATGCGGCGGGACC
AGAGAAAAATCACTCAGGGTCAATGCCAGCGCTTCGTTAATACAGATGTAGGTGTTCCACAGGGTAGCCA
GCAGCATCCTGCGATGCAGATCCGGAACATAATGGTGCAGGGCGCTGACTTCCGCGTTTCCAGACTTTAC
GAAACACGGAAACCCAAGACCATTCATGTTGTTGCTCAGGTCGCAGACGTTTTGCAGCAGCAGTCGCTTC
ACGTTCGCTCGCGTATCGGTGATTCATTCTGCTAACCAGTAAGGCAACCCCGCCAGCCTAGCCGGGTCCT
CAACGACAGGAGCACGATCATGCGCACCCGTGGGGCCGCCATGCCGGCGATAATGGCCTGCTTCTCGCCG
AAACGTTTGGTGGCGGGACCAGTGACGAAGGCTTGAGCGAGGGCGTGCAAGATTCCGAATACCGCAAGCG
ACAGGCCGATCATCGTCGCGCTCCAGCGAAAGCGGTCCTCGCCGAAAATGACCCAGAGCGCTGCCGGCAC
CTGTCCTACGAGTTGCATGATAAAGAACACAGTCATAAGTGCGGCGACGATAGTCATGCCCCGCGCCCAC
CGGAAGGAGCTGACTGGGTTGAAGGCTCTCAAGGGCATCGGTCGAGATCCCGGTGCCTAATGAGTGAGCT
AACTTACATTAATTGCGTTGCGCTCACTGCCCGCTTTCCAGTCGGGAAACCTGTCGTGCCAGCTGCATTA
ATGAATCGGCCAACGCGCGGGGAGAGGCGGTTTGCGTATTGGGCGCCAGGGTGGTTTTTCTTTTCACCAG
TGACACGGGCAACAGCTGATTGCCCTTCACCGCCTGGCCCTGAGAGAGTTGCAGCAAGCGGTCCACGCTG
GTTTGCCCCAGCAGGCGAAAATCCTGTTTGATGGTGGTTAACGGCGGGATATAACATGAGCTGTCCTCGG
TATCGTCGTATCCCACTACCGAGATATCCGCACCAACGCGCAGCCCGGACTCGGTAATGGCGCGCATTGC
GCCCAGCGCCATCTGATCGTTGGCAACCAGCATCGCAGTGGGAACGATGCCCTCATTCAGCATTTGCATG
GTTTGTTGAAAACCGGACATGGCACTCCAGTCGCCTTCCCGTTCCGCTATCGGCTGAATTTGATTGCGAG
TGAGATATTTATGCCAGCCAGCCAGACGCAGACGCGCCGAGACAGAACTTAATGGGCCCGCTAACAGCGC
GATTTGCTGGTGACCCAATGCGACCAGATGCTCCACGCCCAGTCGCGTACCGTCCTCATGGGAGAAAATA
ATACTGTTGATGGGTGTCTGGTCAGAGACATCAAGAAATAACGCCGGAACATTAGTGCAGGCAGCTTCCA
CAGCAATGGCATCCTGGTCATCCAGCGGATAGTTAATGATCAGCCCACTGACGCGTTGCGCGAGAAGATT
GTGCACCGCCGCTTTACAGGCTTCGACGCCGCTTCGTTCTACCATCGACACCACCACGCTGGCACCCAGT
TGATCGGCGCGAGATTTAATCGCCGCGACAATTTGCGACGGCGCGTGCAGGGCCAGACTGGAGGTGGCAA
CGCCAATCAGCAACGACTGTTTGCCCGCCAGTTGTTGTGCCACGCGGTTGGGAATGTAATTCAGCTCCGC
CATCGCCGCTTCCACTTTTTCCCGCGTTTTCGCAGAAACGTGGCTGGCCTGGTTCACCACGCGGGAAACG
GTCTGATAAGAGACACCGGCATACTCTGCGACATCGTATAACGTTACTGGTTTCACATTCACCACCCTGA
ATTGACTCTCTTCCGGGCGCTATCATGCCATACCGCGAAAGGTTTTGCGCCATTCGATGGTGTCCGGGAT
CTCGACGCTCTCCCTTATGCGACTCCTGCATTAGGAAGCAGCCCAGTAGTAGGTTGAGGCCGTTGAGCAC
CGCCGCCGCAAGGAATGGTGCATGCAAGGAGATGGCGCCCAACAGTCCCCCGGCCACGGGGCCTGCCACC
ATACCCACGCCGAAACAAGCGCTCATGAGCCCGAAGTGGCGAGCCCGATCTTCCCCATCGGTGATGTCGG
CGATATAGGCGCCAGCAACCGCACCTGTGGCGCCGGTGATGCCGGCCACGATGCGTCCGGCGTAGAGGAT
CGAGATCTCGATCCCGCGAAATTAATACGACTCACTATAGGGGAATTGTGAGCGGATAACAATTCCCCTC
TAGAAATAATTTTGCCTTAACTTTAAGAAGGAGATATACCATGGGCAGCCACCACCACCACCACCACAGC
GGAATGCAGATCTTTGTTAAGACTCTCACCGGAAAGACAATCACCCTGGAGGTGGAAAGCTCCGACACCA
TCGACAACGTTAAGGCCAAGATCCAGGATAAGGAGGGCATTCCTCCGGATCAGCAGAGGCTTATTTTCGC
CGGCAAGCAGCTAGAGGATGGCCGTACGTTGGCTGATTACAATATCCAGAAGGAATCCACCCTCCACTTG
GTCCTCAGGCTCCGTGGTGGTTAAGCTTGCAATTAACTTTAAGAAGGAGATATACAATGCTTCACAAGCG
AGCTAGTGAAGCTAACGATAAGAACGATAATACCATCATCGGTTCCGATTTAGCATCATCTAAGAAACGC
CGTATCGATTTCACTGAATCTTCGTCTGATAAGTCATCTTCGATTTTAGCTTCTGGTAGTAGCAGGGGTT
TTCACGGCGATAGCGTCGTTCAGCAAATCGACATGGCTTTTGGTAATTCGAACCGTCAGGAGATTGATGA
AGATCTGCACAGTCGCCAGCTCGCCGTCTATGGTCGTGAGACTATGAGGCGTCTCTTTGCTTCCAATGTT
CTCATCTCGGGGATGCACGGTCTTGGTGCCGAGATTGCCAAGAATCTTATACTTGCTGGTGTGAAGTCTG
TGACCTTGCATGATGAAAGAGTTGTAGAGCTATGGGACTTATCAAGCAACTTTGTTTTCTCGGAGGATGA
TGTTGGCAAGAATAGAGCAGATGCTTCTGTTCAGAAGTTACAGGATCTTAACAATGCTGTGGTTGTCTCT
AGCTTGACCAAAAGCTTAAACAAAGAGGATCTTTCTGGCTTCCAGGTTGTTGTATTCTCTGACATAAGCA
TGGAAAGAGCAATCGAATTTGATGACTATTGTCACAGCCATCAGCCTCCTATCGCTTTTGTCAAGGCTGA
TGTCAGGGGTCTTTTCGGCTCTGTCTTTTGTGATTTTGGGCCTGAATTTGCGGTTCTTGATGTTGATGGA
GAGGAACCCCATACAGGCATCATTGCGTCTATCTCTAATGAGAACCAGGCATTTATTTCCTGTGTCGACG
ATGAGAGGCTTGAGTTTGAAGATGGTGACCTAGTTGTTTTCTCAGAAGTTGAGGGTATGACAGAATTGAA
TGATGGGAAACCAAGGAAGATAAAAAGTACACGGCCATATTCATTCACCCTTGATGAGGACACTACTAAC
TATGGAACATATGTGAAGGGTGGTATTGTCACTCAAGTGAAACAGCCAAAGTTACTGAATTTCAAGCCAT
TGAGGGAAGCGCTTAAGGATCCAGGGGATTTTCTATTTAGTGATTTCTCTAAGTTTGATCGGCCTCCACT
CCTTCACTTAGCATTCCAGGCACTTGATCATTTTAAAGCTGAAGCTGGCAGATTTCCTGTTGCTGGCTCA
GAAGAGGACGCTCAGAAGCTTATATCGATTGCCACAGCCATCAATACCGGGCAGGGTGATTTAAAGGTGG
AGAATGTTGATCAGAAGCTTCTAAGACACTTTTCCTTTGGAGCCAAGGCTGTCCTGAATCCTATGGCTGC
AATGTTTGGCGGTATTGTTGGACAGGAGGTTGTTAAAGCTTGCTCTGGAAAATTTCATCCTCTCTTCCAG
TTTTTCTACTTTGATTCAGTGGAGTCACTCCCCTCTGAACCTGTGGACTCGAGTGACTTTGCACCAAGAA
ACAGCCGGTATGATGCCCAAATATCTGTATTTGGGGCCAAGTTCCAGAAGAAACTTGAAGATGCTAAAGT
TTTCACAGTAGGGTCTGGTGCTCTTGGCTGTGAGTTCTTGAAAAATTTGGCTCTGATGGGGGTTTCTTGT
GGAAGCCAAGGGAAGCTGACAGTGACAGATGATGATATCATTGAGAAGAGTAACCTCAGTCGTCAATTTC
TGTTCCGTGACTGGAACATTGGACAGGCTAAATCCACAGTTGCTGCTTCGGCTGCTGCTGTTATAAATCC
TCGCTTCAACATTGAGGCCCTGCAAAACCGTGTTGGCGCGGAGACTGAGAATGTATTTGACGATGCCTTC
TGGGAGAACTTAACTGTTGTCGTCAATGCACTGGATAATGTTAATGCGAGGCTCTATGTTGATTCGAGGT
GCTTGTATTTCCAGAAGCCTCTCCTTGAGTCTGGAACTCTTGGTACAAAGTGCAACACACAGTCGGTTAT
CCCACATCTAACTGAAAATTACGGTGCCTCAAGGGACCCACCAGAGAAACAGGCCCCCATGTGTACAGTG
CATTCCTTCCCGCATAACATTGATCACTGTTTAACTTGGGCTCGCTCTGAGTTTGAGGGTCTGCTGGAGA
AAACTCCCGCTGAAGTGAATGCATATCTTTCTAGCCCAGTTGAGTACACTAACTCAATGATGAGTGCTGG
TGATGCTCAGGCGAGGGACACATTGGAGAGGATTGTTGAGTGCCTTGAAAAGGAGAAGTGTGAAACCTTC
CAAGACTGCTTAACCTGGGCACGACTGAGGTTTGAGGATTACTTTGTGAACCGTGTCAAGCAATTGATAT
ACACATTTCCTGAAGATGCTGCGACTAGTACCGGAGCTCCATTCTGGTCTGCTCCAAAAAGATTCCCTCG
TCCACTCCAGTACTCGTCGTCCGACCCAAGTCTCCTTAACTTTATCACAGCGACTGCTATTTTACGAGCA
GAGACATTTGGGATCCCGATACCTGAGTGGACTAAGAACCCAAAGGAAGCAGCAGAAGCTGTTGACAGAG
TGATAGTCCCAGACTTTGAGCCAAGGCAAGATGCAAAGATTGTGACTGATGAGAAAGCTACCACTTTAAC
CACTGCTTCGGTGGACGACGCTGCAGTCATCGACGATCTCATTGCTAAGATCGACCAGTGTAGGCATAAC
TTGTCGCCAGACTTCAGGATGAAACCTATTCAGTTCGAAAAGGATGATGATACAAACTATCACATGGATG
TGATAGCAGGACTAGCCAACATGAGGGCGAGAAATTACAGCATCCCTGAAGTGGACAAGCTGAAAGCAAA
GTTCATAGCAGGGAGAATCATCCCAGCCATTGCGACTTCAACAGCCATGGCTACTGGGCTGGTCTGCCTC
GAGCTGTACAAGGTCCTTGATGGAGGACATAAAGTGGAAGCTTACAGAAACACATTTGCCAACCTGGCAC
TTCCACTATTCTCCATGGCTGAACCACTTCCACCAAAGGTGGTGAAGCACCGTGACATGGCTTGGACAGT
TTGGGACAGATGGGTTCTCAAGGGAAACCCAACTCTTCGTGAGGTGTTGCAGTGGCTGGAGGACAAAGGG
CTTAGCGCATACAGCATCTCTTGTGGAAGCTGTCTACTGTTCAACAGTATGTTCACAAGGCACAAGGAGA
GGATGGACAAGAAGGTTGTGGATCTCGCTCGGGATGTTGCGAAAGTCGAGTTACCGCCTTATCGCAACCA
TCTTGATGTAGTGGTGGCTTGTGAGGATGAAGATGACAATGACGTCGATATTCCTCTCGTCTCTATCTAC
TTCAGGTGAGCTTACTATTAACTTTAAGAAGGAGATATACCATGTACCCATACGATGTTCCTGACTATGC
GGGCTATCCCTATGACGTCCCGGACTATGCAGGATTGTATCCATATGACGTTCCAGATTACGCCACTAGA
GCTGCTTACCCATACGATGTTCCTGACTATGCGGGCTATCCCTATGACGTCCCGGACTATGCAGGATTGT
ATCCATATGACGTTCCAGATTACGCAATGGAGCATGAGCAAGATGACCCTGGTACATCAACAAATGTAGG
GGTTGACTCGTCAGTTGATGATTCAATGGCAAGTCTCTCTATATGTGATTCAGAGCATCCTAATATTTAT
CGACAAGATATTGTCAAAAACAAAAAGACCGGTAGTGTTGGTGTTGTCAGCGAAGTAGCTGGTGATTCTG
ACTCTGATAGTGATATTAGTGATGAGGAAGAAGATGATGATGATGACGAAGATAATGATGATGATGATGA
GGATGTAGAGGAAGGGAAAAAGGCTAGTGAAGAAAATGTTGTTAATGGAGATGGCGAGAAAAAAGCTGAT
GGGAATTATAAATGTGGTGCACTTGAGGGAGATCAGATTCGTGTGCTTTGGATGGATAACACTGAGCCTG
TTCAAGATATTAATGATGTAACTGTTATAGACCGTGGTTTCTTACATGGTGATTATGTTGCTTCTGCTTC
TGAGCCTACTGGTCAGGTGGGAGTTGTTGTGGATGTTAACATATCAGTTGATTTGTTGGCTCCTGATGGT
TCTATTCACAAGGACATCTCTACCAAGAATTTGAAACGCGTCAGGGATTTTGCTGTTGGTGATTATGTGG
TTCATGGTCCATGGCTAGGTAGAATCGATGATGTGTTGGACAATGTGACTGTCTTATTTGATGATGGTTC
CATGTGTAAAGTTCTACGTGTTGAACCTCTTCGACTTAAACCTATTCCGAAGAATAATCTTGAAGAAGAT
GCTAATTTTCCTTATTACCCAGGGCAGCGGGTTAAAGCAAGCTCCTCTTCGGTTTTTAAGAATTCGCGGT
GGTTATCTGGACTGTGGAAGCCTAATCGTTTAGAAGGTACGGTGACCAAAGTTACTGCGGGATCAATTTT
TGTCTACTGGATTGCCTCAGCTGGCTTTGGTCCAGATTCTTCTGTTTCCCCACCTGAGGAGCAGAATCCA
AGTAATTTGACATTGTTGTCATGTTTCACTCATGCCAATTGGCAAGTGGGTGACTGGTGCCTTCTTCCAT
CTCTGAATCAATCTGCTACAATCCCCTTACACAAGCATGTATCTAAATTAAGACTTTATGATTCCCAAGC
TGATCGGCAACAGAAAATTGGGCGTGATTTAGAAGATGTGCAAGATGAAGTAAGTGGAAAAGTTGAACCA
GCTGGTATTACTGCTGAAGCTTTGCCAAAAGTAACTAGTGACGATCCTCCTCAAAGAAATCCTTCTGTTT
CAAAGGAGCCTGTTCATGAGCCTTGGCCTCTCCATCGGAAGAAGATTCGCAAACTTGTTATCAGAAAGGA
CAAAAAGGTTAAGAAAAAAGAGGAAAGCTTTGAACAAGCTCTTTTGGTAGTTAATAGCAGAACACGCGTT
GATGTATCCTGGCAGGATGGTACAATAGAATGTAGACGGGAAGCGATAACATTGATTCCAATTGAGACTC
CTGGTGATCATGAATTTGTCTCTGAGCAGTATGTGGTAGAGAGGACCTCTGATGATGGTGATAACACAAC
TGAACCTAGACGTGCTGGCGTTGTAAAAAATGTCAATGCAAAAGATCGTACTGCTTCTGTGAGGTGGCTA
AATCCACTTCGAAGGGCAGAAGAACCCCGTGAGTTTGAAAAGGAAGAAATTGTCAGTGTGTATGAGCTAG
AGGGCCATCCAGATTATGACTACTGTTATGGGGATGTTGTTGTTCGCTTATCACCTATTGCCGTTGCGTT
ACCAGCATCTTCTCCCGGAAACTCTTTTGAGGAGGCAACACAGCAAGACAATGGATACCAAGATTCAGAA
TCCCATCAAGAAGCTAAAATCCTTGTGGATAAGGAAGAAAACGAGCCTAGTACGGACCTTTCAAAGCTCT
CATGGGTTGGAAATATTACTGGCCTCAAGGATGGTGATATTGAAGTAACATGGGCCGATGGAACAATATC
AACGGTTGGCCCTCATGCAGTTTATGTAGTTGGACGCGATGATGATGATGAATCAGTTGCTGGAGAAAGT
GAAACAAGTGATGCTGCTAGTTGGGAAACTTTAAACGATGATGATAGGGGTGCTCCTGAGATTCCTGAAG
AGGACCTTGGAAGGAGTAGTTCCATTGAGGGAAACTCTGATGCAGATATCTACGCTGAGAATGATTCTGG
GAGGAACGGTGCCCTAGCTCTTCCTCTGGCTGCAATCGAATTTGTGACTCGACTGGCTAGTGGAATCTTT
TCGCGTGCAAGGAAATCTGTAGATTCTTCCAGTTCTGATTACACGGTTGAAAATGTATATAAGCAAGCTG
AATCGACCAACCCGTCCGATGAAACAGATTCCCTTGATGACCCTAGTCCTTCAAAAGTTAATGTGACTGA
TAATTGCGAGTCAAAGGGCACTCAAGCAAATGCCAAGAATATTTTGAGCGGGGAAACCTCTACATTTTTA
GAAGATGAAGATAAGCCAGTACCTTCTGAAGGTGATAGTTGCAGTTTCAGACGCTTTGATATATCACAAG
ATCCTCTGGACCACCATTTCCTTGGCGTAGATGGGCAGAAAACCAAAGAAAGACAGTGGTTCAAGAAGGT
TGATCAAGACTGGAAAATACTTCAGAACAATCTTCCAGATGGAATCTTTGTTCGAGCTTACGAAGATAGA
ATGGATCTCTTGAGGGCAGTAATAGTCGGGGCATTTGGAACACCATACCAAGATGGACTCTTCTTTTTTG
ATTTTCACCTTCCATCTGACTACCCTAGTGTGCCACCGTCGGCATATTATCATTCTGGTGGATGGAGGTT
AAACCCCAATCTGTACGAAGAAGGCAAAGTCTGTCTTAGCCTTCTCAATACCTGGACAGGCAGGGGAAAT
GAAGTCTGGGATCCCAAATCATCTAGCATCCTTCAAGTTCTTGTTTCACTCCAGGGATTGGTGTTGAATT
CAAAGCCTTATTTCAATGAAGCCGGGTATGATAAGCAGGTCGGAACTGCGGAAGGAGAAAAAAACTCACT
GGGATACAACGAGAATACTTTCTTGCTAAATTGTAAAACCATGATGTATCTTATGCGGAAACCACCAAAG
GATTTTGAAGAACTCATCAAAGATCATTTCAGAAAACGCGGATATTACATTTTGAAGGCATGTGACGCCT
ACATGAAAGGATATCTCATAGGTTCCCTCACCAAAGATGCCTCGGTTATCGATGAACGCAGCAGCGCTAA
TTCAACTTCAGTTGGTTTTAAGCTTATGCTGGCTAAGATAGCACCAAAGCTTTTCTCAGCACTGAGCGAG
GTAGGAGCTGACTGCAATGAATTCCAGCATCTGCAGCAGCAATAAGCTTTTACGCTTTTAAGCCAGCCCC
GACACCCGCCAACACCCGCTGACGCGCCCTGACGGGCTTGTCTGCTCCCGGCATCCGCTTACAGACAAGC
TGTGACCGGGATGAGATCCGGCTGCTAACAAAGCCCGAAAGGAAGCTGAGTTGGCTGCTGCCACCGCTGA
GCAATAACTAGCATAACCCCTTGGGGCCTCTAAACGGGTCTTGAGGGGTTTTTTGCTGAAAGGAGGAACT
ATATCCGGAT
